Addgene plasmid #139740: P526
Purpose: Individual component of Caffeic Acid biosynthesis pathway, hpaC
Depositing lab: Daniel Voytas. Depositing organization: University of Minnesota. Publication: Building customizable auto-luminescent luciferase-based reporters in plants. Khakhar A, Starker CG, Chamness JC, Lee N, Stokke S, Wang C, Swanson R, Rizvi F, Imaizumi T, Voytas DF. Elife. 2020 Mar 25;9. pii: 52786. doi: 10.7554/eLife.52786. PubMed 32209230.
Backbone
  Vector backbone: pMOD_B
  Vector type: Plant Expression
Growth in bacteria
  Bacterial resistance: Ampicillin, 100 μg/mL
  Growth temperature: 37°C
  Growth strain: DH5alpha
  Copy number: High Copy
Gene/Insert
  Gene/Insert name: hpaC
  Species: E. coli
  Promoter: 35S
  Cloning method: Restriction Enzyme; 5′ cloning site BsaI (destroyed during cloning); 3′ cloning site BsaI (destroyed during cloning)
Resource information
  A portion of this plasmid was derived from a plasmid made by: synthesized
Terms and licenses: Academic/Nonprofit Terms; Industry Terms: Not Available to Industry
How to cite: P526 was a gift from Daniel Voytas (Addgene plasmid # 139740 ; http://n2t.net/addgene:139740 ; RRID:Addgene_139740)
