[The description below was written by a language model from this plasmid's Addgene catalogue record and pLannotate feature annotations shown in this document.]
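Description:
P526 is a small (about 3.3 kb) plant expression module built on the pMOD_B backbone, carrying the Escherichia coli hpaC gene as one individual component of a caffeic acid biosynthesis pathway. It is maintained in E. coli through a high-copy ColE1/pUC-type origin of replication and selected with ampicillin via the β-lactamase (AmpR) gene and its native bla promoter. The annotated features include no T-DNA borders, plant selectable marker or plant-active origin, so the plasmid appears to serve as a compact expression cassette carrier rather than a complete binary vector. The record does not spell out the downstream assembly scheme.

The payload is a single transcription unit. The strong constitutive cauliflower mosaic virus 35S promoter drives transcription. It is followed by the tobacco mosaic virus Ω leader, a 5' untranslated sequence that enhances translation in plant cells, then the hpaC coding sequence, and finally the gene 7 terminator from an octopine-type Ti plasmid. HpaC is the flavin reductase partner of a two-component system: it uses NADH to reduce free flavins (FMN, FAD, riboflavin), which then diffuse to the larger HpaB component. The insert was synthesized and introduced through BsaI sites that were destroyed during cloning, consistent with a Golden Gate-style insertion. No epitope tags or reporters are annotated.

According to the record, the construct was made as part of work on customizable auto-luminescent, luciferase-based reporters in plants. There, hpaC expression contributes one enzymatic step toward producing caffeic acid.
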