Features (pLannotate 1.2.2; 8 found; start..end, strand, type, name):
     80..668     +  rep_origin     ori: high-copy-number ColE1/pMB1/pBR322/pUC origin of replication
    964..1309    +  promoter       CaMV 35S promoter: strong constitutive promoter from cauliflower mosaic virus
   1261..1307    +  promoter       minimal CaMV 35S promoter: minimal 35S promoter from cauliflower mosaic virus
   1338..1391    +  misc_feature   TMV Ω: translational enhancer from the tobacco mosaic virus 5'-leader sequence (Gallie et al., 1988)
   1400..1909    +  CDS            hpaC: HPAC_ECOLX - Experimental evidence at protein level: Swiss-Prot protein existence level 1. Catalyzes the reduction of free flavins (FMN, FAD and riboflavin) by NADH. Subsequently, the reduced flavins diffuse to the large HpaB component or to other electron acceptors such as cytochrome c and Fe(3+) ion. From Escherichia coli.
   1938..2138    +  terminator     gene 7 terminator: transcription terminator for octopine-type Ti plasmid gene 7
   2215..2315    +  promoter       AmpR promoter: bla
   2316..3176    +  CDS            AmpR: β-lactamase; bla; confers resistance to ampicillin, carbenicillin, and related antibiotics
>Addgene plasmid #139740 | P526 | addgene full sequence | sequence record 296003 | Addgene NGS Result
GCCTTGACGGCAAAATCCCTTAACGTGAGTTTTCGTTCCACTGAGCGTCAGACCCCGTAGAAAAGATCAA
AGGATCTTCTTGAGATCCTTTTTTTCTGCGCGTAATCTGCTGCTTGCAAACAAAAAAACCACCGCTACCA
GCGGTGGTTTGTTTGCCGGATCAAGAGCTACTAACTCTTTTTCCGAAGGTAACTGGCTTCAGCAGAGCGC
AGATACCAAATACTGTTCTTCTAGTGTAGCCGTAGTTAGGCCACCACTTCAAGAACTCTGTAGCACCGCC
TACATACCTCGCTCTGCTAATCCTGTTACCAGTGGCTGCTGCCAGTGGCGATAAGTCGTGTCTTACCGGG
TTGGACTCAAGACGATAGTTACCGGATAAGGCGCAGCGGTCGGGCTGAACGGGGGGTTCGTGCTCACAGC
CCAGCTTGGAGCGAACGACCTACACCGAACTGAGATACCTACAGCGTGAGCTATGAGAAAGCGCCACGCT
TCCCGAAGGGAGAAAGGCGGACAGGTATCCGGTAAGCGGCAGGGTCGGAACAGGAGAGCGCACGAGGGAG
CTTCCAGGGGGAAACGCCTGGTATCTTTATAGTCCTGTCGGGTTTCGCCACCTCTGACTTGAGCGTCGAT
TTTTGTGATGCTCGTCAGGGGGGCGGAGCCTATGGAAAAACGCCAGCAACGCGGCCTTTTTACGGTTCCT
GGCCTTTTGCTGGCCTTTTGCTCACATGTTCTTTCCTGCGTTATCCCCTGATTCTGTGGATAACCGTATT
ACCGCCTTTGAGTGAGCTGATACCGCTCGCCGCAGCCGAACGACCGAGCGCAGCGAGTCAGTGAGCGAGG
AAGCGGGAGAGCGCCCACCTGCCAGGGGACGGCGCGCCCTATGGAGGTCAACATGGTGGAGCACGACACT
CTGGTCTACTCCAAAAATGTCAAAGATACAGTCTCAGAAGATCAAAGGGCTATTGAGACTTTTCAACAAA
GGATAATTTCGGGAAACCTCCTCGGATTCCATTGCCCAGCTATCTGTCACTTCATCGAAAGGACAGTAGA
AAAGGAAGGTGGCTCCTACAAATGCCATCATTGCGATAAAGGAAAGGCTATCATTCAAGATCTCTCTGCC
GACAGTGGTCCCAAAGATGGACCCCCACCCACGAGGAGCATCGTGGAAAAAGAAGAGGTTCCAACCACGT
CTACAAAGCAAGTGGATTGATGTGACATCTCCACTGACGTAAGGGATGACGCACAATCCCACTATCCTTC
GCAAGACCCTTCCTCTATATAAGGAAGTTCATTTCATTTGGAGAGGACACGCTCGAGTATAAGAGCTCAT
TTTTACAACAATTACCAACAACAACAAACAACAAACAACATTACAATTACATTTACAATTATCGATACAA
TGCAATTAGACGAGCAGCGTCTTAGATTTCGTGATGCTATGGCTTCTCTTTCTGCCGCTGTTAATATCAT
TACAACGGAAGGCGACGCAGGTCAATGCGGCATCACTGCCACTGCTGTCTGCAGCGTCACGGACACGCCA
CCGTCTTTGATGGTTTGCATAAATGCCAATTCAGCAATGAACCCTGTGTTCCAAGGTAACGGCAAGCTCT
GTGTAAATGTTCTCAATCACGAGCAAGAGTTAATGGCACGTCACTTTGCAGGGATGACCGGGATGGCAAT
GGAGGAACGTTTTTCCCTCTCTTGCTGGCAAAAAGGCCCGCTGGCTCAACCTGTACTGAAAGGATCACTC
GCCTCCCTTGAGGGGGAAATCAGAGATGTGCAGGCTATTGGCACACACCTCGTGTACCTCGTTGAGATTA
AGAACATAATTTTAAGCGCAGAGGGCCACGGGCTGATCTACTTTAAGAGGCGATTTCATCCAGTTATGCT
GGAAATGGAGGCTGCAATCAGTGGCTGAGCTTGATCCCCCGTCGACAGCTAGCTATATCATCAATTTATG
TATTACACATAATATCGCACTCAGTCTTTCATCTACGGCAATGTACCAGCTGATATAATCAGTTATTGAA
ATATTTCTGAATTTAAACTTGCATCAATAAATTTATGTTTTTGCTTGGACTATAATACCTGACTTGTTAT
TTTATCAATAAATATTTAAACTATATTTCTTTCAAGATCGCTGTTAGAGCTCCCGGTGACGCAGGTGATG
AAAAGCCTTAGGGTCAGGTGGCACTTTTCGGGGAAATGTGCGATGAACCCCTATTTGTTTATTTTTCTAA
ATACATTCAAATATGTATCCGCTAATGAGACAATAACCCTGATAAATGCTTCAATTATATTGAAAAAGGA
AGAGTATGAGTATCCAACATTTCCGTGTCGCCCTTATTCCCTTTTTTGCGGCCTTCTGCCTTCCTGTTTT
TGCTCACCCAGAAACGCTGGTGAAAGTAAAAGATGCTGAAGATCAGTTGGGTGCCCGAGTGGGTTACATT
GAACTGGATCTCAACAGCGGCAAAATCTTAGAGAGTTTTCGCCCCGAAGAACGCTTCCCAATGATGAGCA
CTTTCAAAGTTCTGCTATGTGGCGCGGTGTTATCCCGTATTGATGCTGGGCAAGAGCAACTCGGTCGCCG
CATACACTATTCTCAGAATGACTTGGTTGAGTATTCACCAGTCACAGAAAAGCATCTTACGGATGGCATG
ACAGTAAGAGAATTATGTAGTGCTGCCATAACCATGAGTGATAACACTGCGGCCAACTTACTTCTGACAA
CGATTGGAGGACCGAAGGAGCTAACCGCTTTTTTGCACAACATGGGGGATCATGTAACTCGCCTTGATCG
TTGGGAACCGGAGCTGAATGAAGCCATACCAAACGACGAGCGTGACACCACGATGCCTGTAGCAATGGCA
ACAACTCTCCGCAAACTATTAACTGGCGAACTACTTACTCTTGCTTCACGCCAGCAACTCATTGACTGGA
TGGAGGCGGACAAAGTTGCAGGACCACTTCTGCGCTCGGCACTTCCGGCTGGCTGGTTTATTGCTGATAA
ATCTGGAGCCGGTGAGCGTGGCTCTCGCGGTATCATTGCAGCACTGGGGCCAGATGGTAAGCCCTCCCGT
ATCGTAGTTATCTACACGACGGGGAGTCAGGCAACTATGGATGAACGAAATAGACAGATCGCTGAGATAG
GTGCCTCACTGATTAAGCATTGGTAACTGTCAGACGAAGGGAAATAAATAGTAGCCCGCCTGATGTGCGG
GCTTTTTTTTGGTGGTGGTTACCAGTGTCGCTTAGCTACCGTAGGTCCTCTTAGGCGGTCCGATTAGCGA
CATAGTCATCAAT
